Addgene plasmid #188400: pDR111_mannose_Stat1Klf6
Purpose: Expresses mouse transcription factors Stat-1 and Klf6 in an operon from D-mannose promoter for Bacillus subtilis. The secretion peptide PhoD is fused to both factors.
Depositing lab: Christopher Contag. Depositing organization: Michigan State University. Publication: Engineered endosymbionts that alter mammalian cell surface marker, cytokine and chemokine expression. Madsen CS, Makela AV, Greeson EM, Hardy JW, Contag CH. Commun Biol. 2022 Aug 30;5(1):888. doi: 10.1038/s42003-022-03851-6. PubMed 36042261.
Backbone
  Vector backbone: pDR111
  Backbone size w/o insert (bp): 8858
  Total vector size (bp): 12312
  Modifications to backbone: Addition of insert and fusion components to NheI site. Phyper-spank replaced by D-mannose promoter and lacI replaced by mannose regulator
  Vector type: Bacterial Expression
  Selectable markers: Spectinomycin for Bacillus subtilis
Growth in bacteria
  Bacterial resistance: Ampicillin, 100 μg/mL
  Growth temperature: 30°C
  Growth strain: NEB Stable
  Copy number: High Copy
Gene/Insert 1
  Gene/Insert name: Stat-1
  Species: M. musculus (mouse); Escherichia coli
  Insert size (bp): 2250
  Entrez Gene: Stat1 (a.k.a. 2010005J02Rik)
  Promoter: D-mannose
  Tag / fusion protein: PhoD secretion peptide (N terminal on insert)
  Cloning method: Restriction Enzyme; 5′ cloning site SalI (not destroyed); 3′ cloning site EagI (not destroyed)
  Sequencing primers: 5′ cggctagcTTACAGATGCCTT; 3′ TACCTCCTTgtcgactAAGCTT
Gene/Insert 2
  Gene/Insert name: Klf6
  Species: M. musculus (mouse)
  Insert size (bp): 850
  Entrez Gene: Klf6 (a.k.a. AI448727, BCD1, C86813, CPBP, Copeb, FM2, FM6, Ierepo1, Ierepo3, R75280, Zf9)
  Promoter: D-mannose
  Tag / fusion protein: PhoD secretion peptide
  Cloning method: Restriction Enzyme; 5′ cloning site EagI (not destroyed); 3′ cloning site NheI (not destroyed)
  Sequencing primers: 5′ cggctagcTTACAGATGCCTT; 3′ TACCTCCTTgtcgactAAGCTT
Terms and licenses: Academic/Nonprofit Terms; Industry Terms: Not Available to Industry
How to cite: pDR111_mannose_Stat1Klf6 was a gift from Christopher Contag (Addgene plasmid # 188400 ; http://n2t.net/addgene:188400 ; RRID:Addgene_188400)
