[The description below was written by a language model from this plasmid's Addgene catalogue record and pLannotate feature annotations shown in this document.]
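Description:
pDR111_mannose_Stat1Klf6 is a Bacillus subtilis integration and expression vector built on the pDR111 backbone, about 12.3 kb in total. It is propagated in E. coli as a high-copy plasmid through a ColE1/pUC-type origin with ampicillin resistance (bla and its promoter). It carries no annotated Bacillus replication origin. Instead, two fragments of the B. subtilis amyE gene flank the expression region and a spectinomycin resistance gene (spc/aad9). This arrangement is typical of delivery by double-crossover recombination into the chromosomal amyE locus, with spectinomycin selection in B. subtilis.

According to the record, the original Phyper-spank promoter was replaced by a D-mannose promoter, and lacI was replaced by the mannose regulator. The feature table confirms the regulator as manR, the activator of the B. subtilis mannose operon. The promoter itself is not annotated. The payload is a two-gene operon on the reverse strand encoding mouse Stat1 followed by mouse Klf6. Each gene is preceded by a fragment of B. subtilis phoD, which supplies an N-terminal PhoD secretion peptide so that the transcription factors can be exported from the bacterium. The automated annotation labels the Klf6 reading frame by its human homologue, but the catalogue entry gives it as mouse. Lambda t0 and rrnB T1/T2 terminators lie between the operon and the spectinomycin marker. Several short fragment hits in the backbone (TcR, NeoR/KanR, str, and phage and yeast proteins) appear to be remnants or spurious matches, not functional parts.

The construct is intended for mannose-inducible production and secretion of Stat1 and Klf6 from engineered B. subtilis. The associated work concerns bacterial endosymbionts that alter surface marker, cytokine and chemokine expression in mammalian cells.
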