Features (pLannotate 1.2.2; 21 found; start..end, strand, type, name):
    115..654     +  CDS            amyE (fragment): AMY_BACSU - Also known as amyA. Experimental evidence at protein level: Swiss-Prot protein existence level 1. From Bacillus subtilis (strain 168).
    781..2724    -  CDS            manR: MANR_BACSU - Experimental evidence at protein level: Swiss-Prot protein existence level 1. Positively regulates the expression of the mannose operon that consists of three genes, manP, manA, and yjdF, which are responsible for the transport and utilization of mannose. Also activates its own expression. From Bacillus subtilis (strain 168).
   3170..3976    -  CDS            KLF6: KLF6_HUMAN - Also known as BCD1, COPEB, CPBP, ST12. Experimental evidence at protein level: Swiss-Prot protein existence level 1. Transcriptional activator (By similarity). Binds a GC box motif. Could play a role in B-cell growth and development. From Homo sapiens (Human).
   3968..4129    -  CDS            phoD (fragment): PPBD_BACSU - Also known as ycbS. Experimental evidence at protein level: Swiss-Prot protein existence level 1. From Bacillus subtilis (strain 168).
   4167..6413    -  CDS            Stat1: STAT1_MOUSE - Experimental evidence at protein level: Swiss-Prot protein existence level 1. Signal transducer and transcription activator that mediates cellular responses to interferons (IFNs), cytokine KITLG/SCF and other cytokines and other growth factors. Following type I IFN (IFN-alpha and IFN-beta) binding to cell surface receptors, signaling via protein kinases leads to activation of Jak kinases (TYK2 and JAK1) and to tyrosine phosphorylation of STAT1 and STAT2. The phosphorylated STATs dimerize and associate with ISGF3G/IRF-9 to form a complex termed ISGF3 transcription factor, that ent
   6414..6566    -  CDS            phoD (fragment): PPBD_BACSU - Also known as ycbS. Experimental evidence at protein level: Swiss-Prot protein existence level 1. From Bacillus subtilis (strain 168).
   6740..6774    -  terminator     lambda t0 terminator: minimal transcription terminator from phage lambda (Scholtissek and Grosse, 1987)
   6854..6881    -  terminator     rrnB T2 terminator: transcription terminator T2 from the E. coli rrnB gene
   6900..6986    -  terminator     rrnB T1 terminator: Escherichia coli rrnB; transcription terminator T1 from the E. coli rrnB gene
   7300..8061    +  CDS            spc: S9AD_ENTFL - Also known as aad9 From Enterococcus faecalis (Streptococcus faecalis).
   8189..9187    +  CDS            amyE (fragment): AMY_BACSU - Also known as amyA. Experimental evidence at protein level: Swiss-Prot protein existence level 1. From Bacillus subtilis (strain 168).
   9356..9508    +  CDS            ldh (fragment): LDH_MYCPN - Experimental evidence at protein level: Swiss-Prot protein existence level 1. Catalyzes the conversion of lactate to pyruvate. From Mycoplasma pneumoniae (strain ATCC 29342 / M129).
   9501..9797    +  CDS            TcR (fragment): tetracycline efflux protein; tet; confers resistance to tetracycline
   9798..9980    -  CDS            D20 (fragment): CAPSD_BPT5 - Experimental evidence at protein level: Swiss-Prot protein existence level 1. Major capsid protein that self-associates to form 120 hexamers and 11 pentamers, building the T=13 icosahedral capsid which about 860 Angstroms in diameter. Responsible for its self-assembly into a procapsid. The phage does not need to encode a separate scaffolfing protein because its capsid protein contains the delta domain that carries that function. The capsid gains its final stability through the reorganization of the subunits that takes place upon expansion. DNA encapsidation through the portal trig
   9991..10027   -  CDS            NeoR/KanR (fragment): aminoglycoside phosphotransferase confers resistance to neomycin, kanamycin, and G418 (Geneticin®)
  10159..10260   -  CDS            RAF1 (fragment): RAF_YEAST - Experimental evidence at transcript level: Swiss-Prot protein existence level 2. Antagonizes transcriptional repression of recombinase FLP by REP1-REP2. May play a role in plasmid partitioning. From Saccharomyces cerevisiae (strain ATCC 204508 / S288c) (Baker's yeast).
  10256..10315   -  CDS            ENDON_BPT5 (fragment): Experimental evidence at transcript level: Swiss-Prot protein existence level 2. Endonuclease responsible for the single-chain interruptions (nicks) located at specific positions in the minus strand of the viral genome. From Escherichia phage T5 (Enterobacteria phage T5).
  10382..10471   -  CDS            str (fragment): STR_KLEPN - Protein inferred from homology: Swiss-Prot protein existence level 3. The aminoglycoside phosphotransferases achieve inactivation of their antibiotic substrates by phosphorylation. From Klebsiella pneumoniae.
  10495..11083   -  rep_origin     ori: high-copy-number ColE1/pMB1/pBR322/pUC origin of replication
  11254..12114   -  CDS            AmpR: β-lactamase; bla; confers resistance to ampicillin, carbenicillin, and related antibiotics
  12115..12219   -  promoter       AmpR promoter: bla
>Addgene plasmid #188400 | pDR111_mannose_Stat1Klf6 | addgene full sequence | sequence record 370468 | Addgene NGS Result
AACAAAATTCTCCAGTCTTCACATCGGTTTGAAAGGAGGAAGCGGAAGAATGAAGTAAGAGGGATTTTTG
ACTCCGAAGTAAGTCTTCAAAAAATCAAATAAGGAGTGTCAAGAATGTTTGCAAAACGATTCAAAACCTC
TTTACTGCCGTTATTCGCTGGATTTTTATTGCTGTTTCATTTGGTTCTGGCAGGACCGGCGGCTGCGAGT
GCTGAAACGGCGAACAAATCGAATGAGCTTACAGCACCGTCGATCAAAAGCGGAACCATTCTTCATGCAT
GGAATTGGTCGTTCAATACGTTAAAACACAATATGAAGGATATTCATGATGCAGGATATACAGCCATTCA
GACATCTCCGATTAACCAAGTAAAGGAAGGGAATCAAGGAGATAAAAGCATGTCGAACTGGTACTGGCTG
TATCAGCCGACATCGTATCAAATTGGCAACCGTTACTTAGGTACTGAACAAGAATTTAAAGAAATGTGTG
CAGCCGCTGAAGAATATGGCATAAAGGTCATTGTTGACGCGGTCATCAATCATACCACCAGTGATTATGC
CGCGATTTCCAATGAGGTTAAGAGTATTCCAAACTGGACACATGGAAACACACAAATTAAAAACTGGTCT
GATCGATGGGATGTCACGCAGAATTAAATAGTACATAATGGATTTCCTTACGCGAAATACGGGCAGACAT
GGCCTGCCCGGTTATTATTATTTTTGACACCAGACCAACTGGTAATGGTAGCGACCGGCGCTCAGGATCC
TAACTCATTAATAATCCAAATGAGATAAAAATGTCATGACATTGGTTTCTTTCGTCAGCTTCTGGACGAA
GGCCGGCTGCTCGCTAAGATATGAAAGCTCGCTAAACAGCTGCTTTGTCATAGTTTGATCCTCGTGTTTG
ACAGCCAGCATAAAAACGAGCGAAACTTTTTCATTTCCCCATTCAAGCGGCTCCTTTAATGTGGCAATCG
CGATTGCTGATTGTTTAATAAATTTAGCGTTTGCATGAGGAATGGCAATGCCTGACCCAATATTTGTAGC
CGACATTTTTTCCCTCATCACCGCATGAACCGCATAGTCCTTATCAACATAGCCTTTCTCAAACAAAGCT
GTCGCCAGCTGTTCGATTAACTTGTAGCGATGCTCCGCCTCCTGCTGCAAAAAAACCAAAAAAGGAGTCG
TATTGTTCAGCATCTGAAACGTTTTTTGTTTTTGGCGGTGTGATTCGCCCAGCTGACGTATAAACGCACT
TAATTTCTTCTCTTCGCCAGGCTCTAAAAGCGGAGACACAACAATATGGGGAACCGTTATATTCTCCAGC
GCAATGGTGGATATGACAAGATCAATATCCTCATGCTTTTTGATATAATCCTTTAAATCGGCCTTTGCAA
TACAAGCCATTACAGCGATTTGGTGATATTTCCGTTCAATTTTTGTCCGCAGCAATTGTGACATCCCAAT
CCCCATGTGGCAGACGATAACCGCCTTTTTATGTGTCTCGCTGCTGCCCTGCATCCGTTCGATCGCTGCC
TGAAAATGCAATGTCAAATATGCTGCCTCTTCCTCAGGAATATGAAGATCAAAAGTTTGATTGATGTCTT
CCAAAACATCAATGATGAGGTGGAACAAATAAGGGTACATCTTTTTGATGTCATTGAGCATAGGATTTGC
TACAGAAAGATCGTAGCTCAGCCGTTGTAGCACAGTATTGAGATGAATGTTCAAACCATTGATCAAATCC
TGATCCTTGTGAAAATCCATCATTTTCAGCTCTGAAACACGATTGATTAAATGCCCTACAACCTTAGGAA
GCACAGCATTTTCAAGGTTCTCTTCTGTCTGCAATGGATAACGAACCTTACCGCCCAATATATGTAATGT
TAAGTACACGGCTTCTTCTTCAGGGAAGCGAATTGCAAAAACCGGTTCAAGCCGCTGTAAACAAGCAAAT
GTCCATTGATATTCTTTCTTCTTTTTTACTGCCGCCATTTCTTTTGGGGACAATGAAATCGGCTGCTTCA
TTTTGATGCGGCGGACCATTAACAATGTATGCAGCAACAAACTTTCAAACGTTTCGTCTGTGAAATAGAG
GGAATGCTTTTTTTGTAGTGATTTGATTTCTTTCGTCACAAAGTCTACTTCATAATGTAAAAACTTACTT
TTAATAAATTGGCTGGTAAACGCTGTATTGTGAATCAAATCAGATATTCTTGCCAATGCCTTTCTTTTAT
TTCTTTCGTTCCCTTCAACCTTTAATCCAAGCCGCTGCCTAGAAACCAGTGTGAGATCAAAACGCTTCAG
CCACTCTTCTACTGCGTATAAATCCTTTTTAATGGAAGATCGATTGACAAAATGCCGAGCGGCAATGTCT
TTTGCGGAAACAGGCTTCGGATTCATTAATAAGTCATAAGCAATGTGCAGCATTCTTTCCTTATCGCTCC
GCTGCCTAGAAGAAAAATGTTCAGTATGTAATTGTTGGCTTAGCCAGGTCCTTTCCTGTTCTTCTATATG
TAAATAAACGCCCAACCCTGGTTTTCGAATAAGCTGTGCATGAGAATGCTCATTGAGATAATCCTCGATC
ACTTTCAAATCATTCCGGATTGTTTTTTCAGAACACTGTACCCTATCTGCGAAATCTTGCACAACTAAAT
AGTCATCAGGTTCAGATAACAACAGATACAAAATCTCTTTTTGTCTTGTATTTATGTATTCCATCTGTTT
TTCTATCCTTCCTGTCAGTATCTACTTGAGCAAATTGATAGTATAAGTATACTATATAAGAAACCGTTTA
CATTATAAAACAAAATCATAGAGACAAAAGTTTCGTTTTTTACCGAAGCTTCCGGAAAAAAGCGATTTTT
ATACTCTTTGAGTTTGCTATGTAATGTATATTCAGCAGAAATTCATAAAAATACTCCAATTCTTCACCTA
TTTAGAACGAAGATTTTCTAATGTATGAGTACGAAAGTAAGAACATGATGAAGAAAAGTGATTTGGTATC
TTCGGGGATAAAGTGCAGGTAACAAAATTTCCACACGCTCAACAAACTAATACCCATCAAATGTGTGCTA
TTAACATTTTAAGGATGGCCATTCTCTCTCAGCAATCGGCTAGCTTACAGATGCCTTTTCATGTGGAGGG
CAAGGTGATCTGACCTAGAGAAGCATCTGTCGCAATGGCTACATTTGAAAGGTTTAGCCCCTGTATGCTT
CCTGAAATGCCTGGTCAATTCATCGCTCCGTGCAAACCTCCATTCACAGCCCTCCCAACTGCAGCGATAA
GGCTTCTCACCTGTATGTGTTCGTTGATGAGCCTTCAAGTGAGAAGACTTAGTATATACTTTCCTGCAAC
CATTAAAATGACAGCGGTGAACGCGGCGTCTACCATCGGGTGATGCATCACCGTTGCCTTTGTCACCACT
TTTGCCTGATGTGCCTGACCGCACTTTGCCGGGACTAGGGAGGTCGCCTGGCCCACATCCCCAAAGTTGG
GATGATTCCCGGTTTACCTCGGGGGAACTTGGTGGGGTTGAAATCACAGAGCTAGACAAATTCCCACTAT
TCACCAGCACCTCTCCAATGGGGTCAGAGGTAAACTTGGTGGTGGGAGACAATTCCTCAGATGAGTCAGA
AGACTCGCTGGAAACATCGGAATTAAGTGAGTTAGTTTCGAGATTGTAATTGAAACTGGAACTGATCAAG
CTATCTTCAGGTGGAGAACTACTTATTTTCAGTTCGCTTTCCTCTTTCTTTTCTCTGGCCAAAATGAACT
TAGTCCACAGATCCTCTTGGGAATCAAACTTAATCTCGGATGCGGACACATAACATGGTTCGGACTGGAG
GTACCGCTCGAGTTCGAGGCAAGTTTGCTGCCAGTACTCCTCCAAGGATGGCAAGGCAGAGAAATACCCG
GTTTCATGGACGATTTGCAGCTCTTGAAAAATACTGCACATGGGAAGTACATCCATCGCTCCCACTGATT
GCGCAATTGTCAGTCCCAGTGACAGTCCCGCAATTTTTCCCGCTCCTTGAATAAATTTTCTTCTGTCAAA
TGTGTTGTTTTGAAATGATTCTTCTTTCAGTTTTTGCACCCATTCGTCAAATCTTGAGTCATACGCCATA
ACTTACCTCCTTCAGCTTTTCGCCCACCGGCCGTTACACGGTGCTCATCATGCTGTCGAACTCAGGGCCC
ACGATCCTGCTCATCTCGTCGAACTCCTCAGGGCTCATAGGCAGCAGGTTGTCGGTGGTCTGCAGCCTGC
TAGGGTGCACCTCGCTCACGCTGATCAGCTCGGTCTTGATGTAGCCGGTCCTCTTAGGGTCGTCCAGCTC
CATAGGCTCAGGGGCCTCCTTAGGCCTGCTGTAGTACTTGCCGAAGGCGTGGTCCTTGTCGATGTTAGGG
TACAGGTACTTCAGAGGGTTCTCAGGGATGTTCTCGGCGGCCATCACCTTGTAGTTCCTGATGATGTCAG
GGAAGGTCACGGCGCTCAGCTCCTTCTTGGTGTAAGGCTCCACGGCGTGGAAGTCAGGCTCGCCGCCGTT
CTGGCTCCTCTCCACCCAGGTGAAGGTGATGGCGCCCTCCCTGCTGCTCTCGCTGAACCTCAGCAGGAAG
GTGCCAGGCTGCTGGTCCTTCAGCAGGGCCCTCTCCCTCTCCTTGCTGATGAAGCCCATGATGCAGCCGT
CGTTCCACAGGCACAGCAGGTCGTTCTTGATCAGCTCCAGGATGGTGTCGATCCAAGGCCAGAAGCTGAA
GTTCTTGTCGTTGATGTTCTCCTTGCAGAACCTGGTCCAAGGGATCAGGCCGTCAGGGCCGGCGTTAGGG
CCCAGCAGCTTCTCGCCCAGCATGCTCAGCTGGTCGGCGTTCAGGCCCCTCTTGGTCACGCTGCTGAACT
GCCAGCTCAGCACCTCGCTCAGCTGGCTCCACCAGGCGCAAGGAGGGTTCAGGAAGAAGCTCAGGTTCCT
AGGCTCGGTCACCAGCATGTTGTACCACAGGATGCTGGCCCAGCCGCTAGGCAGCTGGCTCACGTTGCTG
ATCACCACCACAGGCAGGCTGGTGGTCTCCAGGTCGATCACCAGGCCAGGCTGGCACAGCTGGGTCTCGA
AGCTCAGGCTGTGCAGCTCCTCGGTCACGATCAGAGGGCCCTCGTTGGTCCTGTTGCCGGCGTTCTTCTG
CTCCTTCAGCTGCAGGTGCCTCAGCTCGGCGGCCAGGCTGCCGTTGGTGCTCTCCTCCATGTTCATCACC
TTGGTGTGGGTGCCCAGGATGTTGAACTTCCTGAAGCCCTTCACGGTGTTCTTCTCGTTCACGTCCTTGT
CGAAGTGGCACTTCACCTTGGTCAGCAGGTTGCTCTCCTGCAGCTTCACCAGCAGCCTGCTCTTCACGGT
GAACTGCACGCCGGTCTTCAGCACCAGAGGCCTCTGAGGGTGGGTAGGCATGCAAGGCTGCCTCTCCACC
ACGAAGCTGCTCTGGATCAGCTGCTGGAACAGCAGGAAGGTCCTGTCGCTCAGCACCTGCTTGTTCTTGG
TGATAGGGTCAGGCTCGTAGGTGAACTTCTGCTCCAGCTCCTCCAGCTTCTTCAGCTGCTGCCTGATCTG
CTGCAGGGTCTCGGCCACGATGGTGAACCAGGTCTGCAGCTGGTCCAGGCAGGCGTTAGGAGGGCCGCCG
ATGCAGGCGCTCTGCTGCCTCCTCTTCCACTCCACCAGCTCGTCGTTGATCAGGGTGTTCTGGGTCAGCT
CGATGCTGTTCAGCAGCTCCCTGATCTTGTGGATGATCTCCTTCCTCTTGTTGTCCAGCATCAGGAACAT
CTTGTGCAGCAGCAGCTGCTCCTGCTTCTGGTCGCTCTTGGCCACGCCGTTGGCCTCGCCCTCCCTGTTC
TGGCTGGTCTTGCACTTGAAGTCGTACTCGTCCTGCAGCTCCTCCAGGGTCTTGATCTCCTGCTCGATGC
ACATCACCTGGTCCTTCACGTTCCTCACCTTGCTGTCCAGCTCCTTCTGCTTGTCCAGCATCACGGTGTT
CTGGATGTTGCCCTCCTGGGCCTGGTTGAACCTCTGGGCGTTCTCCAGGATCTTCCTCTCCTCCTTCAGG
CAGTTGTAGATGATCATGCTCATCTGCACAGGGTCCTCCTGGAAGTTGTCCTGCAGGTTCCTCTTGCTCT
TCCTGATGTTGTGCTGCAGCAGGAAGTTGTTCTCCAGGCTGAACCTGCTGTACTGGTCGTCCAGCTGGCT
CAGCAGGTCGTGGAACCTGATGGTGGCGAAGCTCACGTCGTAGGCGGCGTGCTCCCAGTCCTGCTTCTCC
AGCCACTGGGCCAGGTACTGCCTGATCTCCATAGGGAAGCTGTCGTCGTACAGCTGGTGCACCTGCTCCA
GGAACTTGCTGTCCAGCTGCTGCAGCTCGAACCACTGGCTCATCGCTCCCACTGATTGCGCAATTGTCAG
TCCCAGTGACAGTCCCGCAATTTTTCCCGCTCCTTGAATAAATTTTCTTCTGTCAAATGTGTTGTTTTGA
AATGATTCTTCTTTCAGTTTTTGCACCCATTCGTCAAATCTTGAGTCATACGCCATAACTTACCTCCTTG
TCGACTAAGCTTAAGGAAACCTCCTTTAAAGTGTGAATAATAAGATCTTGTCTCAACTGTATACCGAAAT
CAGCTCATTAAAATCGCTTTTTTTACCATAGGTTCCGGTAATAAAGGCATTTTTCCCTATAACAAAAAAA
GCAAGGAATAATCCCCTGCATAAAAAACGCCCGGCGGCAACCGAGCGTTCTGAATTAATTAATCATCGGG
AAGATCTTCATCACCGAAACGCGGCAGGCAGCTCTAGAGTTAACAAGAGTTTGTAGAAACGCAAAAAGGC
CATCCGTCAGGATGGCCTTCTGCTTAGCTAGAGCGGCGGATTTGTCCTACTCAGGAGAGCGTTCACCGAC
AAACAACAGATAAAACGAAAGGCCCAGTCTTTCGACTGAGCCTTTCGTTTTATTTGATGCCTCAAGCTAG
AGGTCGAATTCCTGCAGCTGGCGAATGGCGATTTTCGTTCGTGAATACATGTTATAATAACTATAACTAA
TAACGTAACGTGACTGGCAAGAGATATTTTTAAAACAATGAATAGGTTTACACTTACTTTAGTTTTATGG
AAATGAAAGATCATATCATATATAATCTAGAATAAAATTAACTAAAATAATTATTATCTAGATAAAAAAT
TTAGAAGCCAATGAAATCTATAAATAAACTAAATTAAGTTTATTTAATTAACAACTATGGATATAAAATA
GGTACTAATCAAAATAGTGAGGAGGATATATTTGAATACATACGAACAAATTAATAAAGTGAAAAAAATA
CTTCGGAAACATTTAAAAAATAACCTTATTGGTACTTACATGTTTGGATCAGGAGTTGAGAGTGGACTAA
AACCAAATAGTGATCTTGACTTTTTAGTCGTCGTATCTGAACCATTGACAGATCAAAGTAAAGAAATACT
TATACAAAAAATTAGACCTATTTCAAAAAAAATAGGAGATAAAAGCAACTTACGATATATTGAATTAACA
ATTATTATTCAGCAAGAAATGGTACCGTGGAATCATCCTCCCAAACAAGAATTTATTTATGGAGAATGGT
TACAAGAGCTTTATGAACAAGGATACATTCCTCAGAAGGAATTAAATTCAGATTTAACCATAATGCTTTA
CCAAGCAAAACGAAAAAATAAAAGAATATACGGAAATTATGACTTAGAGGAATTACTACCTGATATTCCA
TTTTCTGATGTGAGAAGAGCCATTATGGATTCGTCAGAGGAATTAATAGATAATTATCAGGATGATGAAA
CCAACTCTATATTAACTTTATGCCGTATGATTTTAACTATGGACACGGGTAAAATCATACCAAAAGATAT
TGCGGGAAATGCAGTGGCTGAATCTTCTCCATTAGAACATAGGGAGAGAATTTTGTTAGCAGTTCGTAGT
TATCTTGGAGAGAATATTGAATGGACTAATGAAAATGTAAATTTAACTATAAACTATTTAAATAACAGAT
TAAAAAAATTATAAAAAAATTGAAAAAATGGTGGAAACACTTTTTTCAATTTTTTTGTTTTATTATTTAA
TATTTGGGAAATATTCATTCTAATTGGTAATCAGATTTTAGAAAACAATAAACCCTTGCATAGGGGGAAT
CCGTTTAGGCTGGGCGGTGATAGCTTCTCGTTCAGGCAGTACGCCTCTTTTCTTTTCCAGACCTGAGGGA
GGCGGAAATGGTGTGAGGTTCCCGGGGAAAAGCCAAATAGGCGATCGCGGGAGTGCTTTATTTGAAGATC
AGGCTATCACTGCGGTCAATAGATTTCACAATGTGATGGCTGGACAGCCTGAGGAACTCTCGAACCCGAA
TGGAAACAACCAGATATTTATGAATCAGCGCGGCTCACATGGCGTTGTGCTGGCAAATGCAGGTTCATCC
TCTGTCTCTATCAATACGGCAACAAAATTGCCTGATGGCAGGTATGACAATAAAGCTGGAGCGGGTTCAT
TTCAAGTGAACGATGGTAAACTGACAGGCACGATCAATGCCAGGTCTGTAGCTGTGCTTTATCCTGATGA
TATTGCAAAAGCGCCTCATGTTTTCCTTGAGAATTACAAAACAGGTGTAACACATTCTTTCAATGATCAA
CTGACGATTACCTTGCGTGCAGATGCGAATACAACAAAAGCCGTTTATCAAATCAATAATGGACCAGAGA
CGGCGTTTAAGGATGGAGATCAATTCACAATCGGAAAAGGAGATCCATTTGGCAAAACATACACCATCAT
GTTAAAAGGAACGAACAGTGATGGTGTAACGAGGACCGAGAAATACAGTTTTGTTAAAAGAGATCCAGCG
TCGGCCAAAACCATCGGCTATCAAAATCCGAATCATTGGAGCCAGGTAAATGCTTATATCTATAAACATG
ATGGGAGCCGAGTAATTGAATTGACCGGATCTTGGCCTGGAAAACCAATGACTAAAAATGCAGACGGAAT
TTACACGCTGACGCTGCCTGCGGACACGGATACAACCAACGCAAAAGTGATTTTTAATAATGGCAGCGCC
CAAGTGCCCGGTCAGAATCAGCCTGGCTTTGATTACGTGCTAAATGGTTTATATAATGACTCGGGCTTAA
GCGGTTCTCTTCCCCATTGAGGGCAAGGCTAGACGGGACTTACCGAAAGAAACCATCAATGATGGTTTCT
TTTTTGTTCATAAATCAGACAAAACTTTTCTCTTGCAAAAGTTTGTGAAGTGTTGCACAATATAAATGTG
AAATACTTCACAAACAAAAAGACATCAAAGAGAAACATACCCTGCAAGGATGCTGATATTGTCTGCATTT
GCGCCGGAGCAAACCAAAAACCTGGTGAGACACGCCTTGAATTAGTAGAAAAGAACTTGAAGATTTTCAA
AGGCATCGTTAGTGAAGTCATGGCGAGCGGATTTGACGGCATTTTCTTAGTCGCGACGCGAGGCTGGATG
GCCTTCCCCATTATGATTCTTCTCGCTTCCGGCGGCATCGGGATGCCCGCGTTGCAGGCCATGCTGTCCA
GGCAGGTAGATGACGACCATCAGGGACAGCTTCAAGGATCGCTCGCGGCTCTTACCAGCCTAACTTCGAT
CATTGGACCGCTGATCGTCACGGCGATTTATGCCGCCTCGGCGAGCACATGGAACGGGTTGGCATGGATT
GTAGGCGCCGCCCTATACCTTGTCTGCCTCCCCGCGTTGCGTCGCGGTGCATGGAGCCGGGCCACCTACT
GAAGTGGATTTCTTTAAGAGCTCCTTTAACTTCCTCACCAGTAGTTGTATCGGTACCATAAGTAGAAGCA
GCAACCCAAGTAGCTTTACCAGCATCCGGTTCAACCAGCATAGTAAGAATCTTACTGGACATCGGCAGTT
CTTCGAACAGTGCGCCAACTACCAGCTCTTTCTGCAGTTCATTCAGGGCACCGGAGAACCTGCGTGCAAT
CCATCTTGTTCAATCATGCGAAACGATCCTCATCCTGTCTCTTGATCCATGGATTACGCGTTAACCCGGG
CCCGCGGATGCATATGATCAGATCTTAAGGCCTAGGTCTAGAGTCTTTGTTTTGACGCCATTAGCGTACG
TAACAATCCTCGTTAAAGGACAAGGACCTGAGCGGAAGTGTATCGTACAGTAGACGGAGTATACTAGTAT
AGTCTATAGTCCGTGGAATTATTATATTTATCTCCGACGATATTCTCATCAGTGAAATCCAGCTGGAGTT
CTTTAGCAAATTTTTTTATTAGCTGAACTTAGTATTAGTGGCCATACTCCTCCAATCCAAAGCTATTTAG
AAAGATTACTATATCCTCAAACAGGCGGTAACCGGCCTCTTCATCGGGAATGCGCGCGACCTTCAGCATC
GCCGGCATGTCCCCCTGGCGGACGGGAAGTATCCAGCTCGAGGTCGGGCCGCGTTGCTGGCGTTTTTCCA
TAGGCTCCGCCCCCCTGACGAGCATCACAAAAATCGACGCTCAAGTCAGAGGTGGCGAAACCCGACAGGA
CTATAAAGATACCAGGCGTTTCCCCCTGGAAGCTCCCTCGTGCGCTCTCCTGTTCCGACCCTGCCGCTTA
CCGGATACCTGTCCGCCTTTCTCCCTTCGGGAAGCGTGGCGCTTTCTCATAGCTCACGCTGTAGGTATCT
CAGTTCGGTGTAGGTCGTTCGCTCCAAGCTGGGCTGTGTGCACGAACCCCCCGTTCAGCCCGACCGCTGC
GCCTTATCCGGTAACTATCGTCTTGAGTCCAACCCGGTAAGACACGACTTATCGCCACTGGCAGCAGCCA
CTGGTAACAGGATTAGCAGAGCGAGGTATGTAGGCGGTGCTACAGAGTTCTTGAAGTGGTGGCCTAACTA
CGGCTACACTAGAAGGACAGTATTTGGTATCTGCGCTCTGCTGAAGCCAGTTACCTTCGGAAAAAGAGTT
GGTAGCTCTTGATCCGGCAAACAAACCACCGCTGGTAGCGGTGGTTTTTTTGTTTGCAAGCAGCAGATTA
CGCGCAGAAAAAAAGGATCTCAAGAAGATCCTTTGATCTTTTCTACGGGGTCTGACGCTCAGTGGAACGA
AAACTCACGTTAAGGGATTTTGGTCATGAGATTATCAAAAAGGATCTTCACCTAGATCCTTTTAAATTAA
AAATGAAGTTTTAAATCAATCTAAAGTATATATGAGTAAACTTGGTCTGACAGTTACCAATGCTTAATCA
GTGAGGCACCTATCTCAGCGATCTGTCTATTTCGTTCATCCATAGTTGCCTGACTCCCCGTCGTGTAGAT
AACTACGATACGGGAGGGCTTACCATCTGGCCCCAGTGCTGCAATGATACCGCGAGACCCACGCTCACCG
GCTCCAGATTTATCAGCAATAAACCAGCCAGCCGGAAGGGCCGAGCGCAGAAGTGGTCCTGCAACTTTAT
CCGCCTCCATCCAGTCTATTAATTGTTGCCGGGAAGCTAGAGTAAGTAGTTCGCCAGTTAATAGTTTGCG
CAACGTTGTTGCCATTGCTGCAGGCATCGTGGTGTCACGCTCGTCGTTTGGTATGGCTTCATTCAGCTCC
GGTTCCCAACGATCAAGGCGAGTTACATGATCCCCCATGTTGTGCAAAAAAGCGGTTAGCTCCTTCGGTC
CTCCGATCGTTGTCAGAAGTAAGTTGGCCGCAGTGTTATCACTCATGGTTATGGCAGCACTGCATAATTC
TCTTACTGTCATGCCATCCGTAAGATGCTTTTCTGTGACTGGTGAGTACTCAACCAAGTCATTCTGAGAA
TAGTGTATGCGGCGACCGAGTTGCTCTTGCCCGGCGTCAACACGGGATAATACCGCGCCACATAGCAGAA
CTTTAAAAGTGCTCATCATTGGAAAACGTTCTTCGGGGCGAAAACTCTCAAGGATCTTACCGCTGTTGAG
ATCCAGTTCGATGTAACCCACTCGTGCACCCAACTGATCTTCAGCATCTTTTACTTTCACCAGCGTTTCT
GGGTGAGCAAAAACAGGAAGGCAAAATGCCGCAAAAAAGGGAATAAGGGCGACACGGAAATGTTGAATAC
TCATACTCTTCCTTTTTCAATATTATTGAAGCATTTATCAGGGTTATTGTCTCATGAGCGGATACATATT
TGAATGTATTTAGAAAAATAAACAAATAGGGGTTCCGCGCACATTTCCCCGAAAAGTGCCACCTGACGTC
TAAGAAACCATTATTATCATGACATTAACCTATAAAAATAGGCGTATCACGAGGCCCTTTCGTCTTCAAG
AATT
